Addgene plasmid #21938: pFlag-CMV2-Brd4 del ET
Depositing lab: Eric Verdin. Publication: Conserved P-TEFb-interacting domain of BRD4 inhibits HIV transcription. Bisgrove DA, Mahmoudi T, Henklein P, Verdin E. Proc Natl Acad Sci U S A. 2007 Aug 21. 104(34):13690-5. 10.1073/pnas.0705053104 PubMed 17690245.
Backbone
  Vector backbone: pFLAG-CMV2
  Backbone manufacturer: Sigma
  Backbone size w/o insert (bp): 4700
  Vector type: Mammalian Expression
Growth in bacteria
  Bacterial resistance: Ampicillin, 100 μg/mL
  Growth temperature: 37°C
  Growth strain: DH5alpha
  Copy number: Unknown
Gene/Insert
  Gene/Insert name: BRD4
  Species: H. sapiens (human)
  Insert size (bp): 4086
  Mutation: aa 1-1362 only, ET domain deleted
  Entrez Gene: BRD4 (a.k.a. CAP, CDLS6, FSHRG4, HUNK1, HUNKI, MCAP)
  Tag / fusion protein: Flag (N terminal on insert)
  Cloning method: Restriction Enzyme; 5′ cloning site XmnI (unknown if destroyed); 3′ cloning site XmnI (unknown if destroyed)
  Sequencing primers: 5′ CMV-F; 3′ hGH-PA-R
Terms and licenses: Academic/Nonprofit Terms; Industry Terms: Not Available to Industry
How to cite: pFlag-CMV2-Brd4 del ET was a gift from Eric Verdin (Addgene plasmid # 21938 ; http://n2t.net/addgene:21938 ; RRID:Addgene_21938)
