[The description below was written by a language model from this plasmid's Addgene catalogue record.]
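Description:
pFlag-CMV2-Brd4 del ET is a mammalian expression plasmid built on the commercial pFLAG-CMV2 backbone (about 4.7 kb without insert). It is propagated in E. coli under ampicillin selection; the record lists the copy number as unknown and names no mammalian selection marker, which suggests the plasmid is mainly intended for transient transfection. The promoter is not listed as a separate field. However, the backbone name and the sequencing primers (a forward CMV primer and a reverse primer in the human growth hormone polyadenylation region) indicate that the insert sits between a CMV immediate-early promoter and an hGH polyA signal, the usual arrangement for strong constitutive expression in mammalian cells.

The insert is human BRD4, a bromodomain and extraterminal (BET) family protein, cloned with XmnI at both ends; whether these sites survived cloning is not recorded. The insert is listed as about 4.1 kb, and the mutation field describes it as amino acids 1-1362 with the ET (extraterminal) domain deleted. The exact deletion boundaries are not given, and the listed size matches the full 1362-codon reading frame, so it may not account for the deletion. An N-terminal FLAG epitope is fused to the protein, allowing detection by western blot or immunofluorescence and recovery by anti-FLAG immunoprecipitation.

The associated publication examined how a conserved P-TEFb-interacting domain of BRD4 inhibits HIV transcription. In that context this construct most plausibly serves as a domain-deletion mutant, compared with wild-type BRD4 and other deletion variants to test what the ET domain contributes to BRD4's protein interactions and effects on transcription.
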