>Addgene plasmid #21938 | pFlag-CMV2-Brd4 del ET | addgene partial sequence | sequence record 27722 | 21938 with hGH-pA-R
CTTGCCCCTTGCTCCATACCACCCCCCTCCACCCCATAATATTATAGAAGGACACCTAGTCAGACAAAAT
GATGCAACTTAATTTTATTAGGACAAGGCTGGTGGGCACTGGAGTGGCAACTTCCAGGGCCAGGAGAGGC
ACTGGGGAGGGGTCACAGGGATGCCACCCGGGATCCACCTAGGTGCGCTCAGAAAAGATTTTCTTCAAAT
ATTGACAATAGATCACTCTGGAAATTCATGTCAATGGTAGCTGCCATGGCTTCCCGGCGTCTTCGCTCCT
GCTCCCGCTTCCGGGCCAACTCCCTCTGCTGGTCCAGCATGGACTGGGGCTGGGAGCTCTGGGCCTGTGG
GGTGGCGGCGGCAGCCACCGCAGCTGCTTGCTGTTGCTGCTGCTGCTGTTGCTCCTGGCGCTGCTGCTGC
TGCTGCTCCTGGCGCCGACGTGCCTCCTCATGGGCCCGCCGGGCCTGCTCCAGCGCATCCTCGTCCTCTC
GGCTCCTCATGCGCTCCTGCCGCAGCCGCTCCTTCTCCTTCTCAGCGTGCTCGGCCTGAGCCTTCAGGGC
CTTCTCACGCTCCTCTTTCTCCCGAGCGGCGCGGCGGAACTGCTCGAAGCTGTCGCTGGATGACTTGGCT
GTGGAGGAGGGGGTGGTCGGATGCTTCTGCACTAGGCTGGCCCAGGAGCCCATGTTCTTGATTTTCANGT
CCTTTTTGGGCGCAACTGGAGTCTTC
