>Addgene plasmid #21938 | pFlag-CMV2-Brd4 del ET | addgene partial sequence | sequence record 27723 | 21938 with CMV-F
CTCGTTTAGTGAACCGTCAGAATTGATCTACCATGGACTACAAAGACGATGACGACAAGCTTATGTCTGC
GGAGAGCGGCCCTGGGACGAGATTGAGAAATCTGCCAGTAATGGGGGATGGACTAGAAACTTCCCAAATG
TCTACAACACAGGCCCAGGCCCAACCCCAGCCAGCCAACGCAGCCAGCACCAACCCCCCGCCCCCAGAGA
CCTCCAACCCTAACAAGCCCAAGAGGCAG
[300 nt withheld, positions 240-539]
AAAATAAATGAGCTACCCACAGAAGAAACCGAGATCATGATAGTCCAGGCAAAAGGAAGAGGACGTGGGA
GGAAAGAAACAGGGACAGCAAAACCTGGCGTTTCCACGGTACC
